Addgene plasmid #36282: pHEH-3
Depositing lab: Christian Raetz. Depositing organization: Duke University. Publication: Interchangeable domains in the Kdo transferases of Escherichia coli and Haemophilus influenzae. Chung HS, Raetz CR. Biochemistry. 2010 May 18;49(19):4126-37. 10.1021/bi100343e PubMed 20394418.
Backbone
  Vector backbone: pBAD33.1
Growth in bacteria
  Bacterial resistance: Chloramphenicol, 25 μg/mL
  Growth temperature: 37°C
  Growth strain: XL1 Blue
  Copy number: Unknown
Gene/Insert
  Gene/Insert name: HEH-3
Terms and licenses: Academic/Nonprofit Terms; Industry Terms: Not Available to Industry
How to cite: pHEH-3 was a gift from Christian Raetz (Addgene plasmid # 36282 ; http://n2t.net/addgene:36282 ; RRID:Addgene_36282)
