[The description below was written by a language model from this plasmid's Addgene catalogue record and pLannotate feature annotations shown in this document.]
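Description:
pHEH-3 is an arabinose-inducible bacterial expression plasmid built on the pBAD33.1 backbone and propagated in Escherichia coli. It replicates from the medium-copy p15A origin, which is compatible with ColE1-type plasmids in the same cell, and is selected with chloramphenicol through a cat gene driven by its own promoter. An f1 phage origin is also present. The annotation picks up several backbone remnants that are only fragments and are not expected to be functional: pieces of β-lactamase with the AmpR promoter spanning the sequence origin, short stretches of ColE1 and RSF origins, a tetracycline-resistance fragment and an IS1 fragment. The catalogue lists chloramphenicol as the only resistance.

The expression cassette consists of the araC regulator transcribed divergently from the araBAD promoter, followed by remnants of a pUC-type multiple cloning site, the efficient phage T7 gene 10 ribosome binding site, and a roughly 1.3 kb open reading frame, with the rrnB 5S region and T1/T2 terminators downstream. The automated annotation matches this reading frame to waaA (kdtA) of Haemophilus influenzae, the monofunctional Kdo transferase that adds a single Kdo sugar from CMP-Kdo to the lipid IVA precursor during lipopolysaccharide biosynthesis. The record names the insert only as HEH-3 and does not define its composition. However, the associated publication concerns interchangeable domains in the E. coli and H. influenzae Kdo transferases, so the insert may be a chimeric enzyme, and the name would fit a Haemophilus–E. coli–Haemophilus arrangement. That reading is an inference rather than something the record states. The plasmid would serve for titratable, arabinose-controlled expression of this transferase variant in E. coli, for example to study Kdo transferase function and specificity.
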