Features (pLannotate 1.2.2; 21 found; start..end, strand, type, name):
      1..295     +  CDS            bla(M) (fragment): β-lactamase lacking the signal sequence; bla(M); allows cytosolic expression of β-lactamase
    338..793     +  rep_origin     f1 ori (sequence partly withheld): f1 bacteriophage origin of replication; arrow indicates direction of (+) strand synthesis
    904..1137    +  rep_origin     ori (fragment): high-copy-number ColE1/pMB1/pBR322/pUC origin of replication
   1348..2007    -  CDS            CmR: chloramphenicol acetyltransferase; cat; confers resistance to chloramphenicol
   2008..2110    -  promoter       cat promoter: promoter of the E. coli cat gene encoding chloramphenicol acetyltransferase
   2231..2374    +  mobile_element IS1 (fragment): prokaryotic transposable element IS1
   2493..2548    -  rep_origin     RSF ori (fragment): Plasmids containing the RSF 1030 origin of replication can be propagated in E. coli cells that contain additional plasmids with compatible origins.
   2636..3181    -  rep_origin     p15A ori: Plasmids containing the medium-copy-number p15A origin of replication can be propagated in E. coli cells that contain a second plasmid with the ColE1 origin.
   3214..3334    -  CDS            TcR (fragment): tetracycline efflux protein; tet; confers resistance to tetracycline
   3344..3362    +  promoter       tet promoter (fragment): E. coli promoter for tetracycline efflux protein gene
   3452..4330    -  CDS            araC: L-arabinose regulatory protein; araC
   4357..4641    +  promoter       araBAD promoter: araBAD; promoter of the L-arabinose operon of E. coli; the araC regulatory gene is transcribed in the opposite direction (Guzman et al., 1995)
   4662..4693    +  misc_feature   MCS (fragment): pUC18/19 multiple cloning site
   4695..4727    +  misc_feature   MCS (fragment): pUC18/19 multiple cloning site
   4734..4756    +  RBS            RBS: efficient ribosome binding site from bacteriophage T7 gene 10 (Olins and Rangwala, 1989)
   4764..6044    +  CDS            waaA: KDTA_HAEIN - Also known as kdtA. Experimental evidence at protein level: Swiss-Prot protein existence level 1. Involved in lipopolysaccharide (LPS) biosynthesis. Catalyzes the transfer of a single 3-deoxy-D-manno-octulosonate (Kdo) residue from CMP-Kdo to lipid IV(A), the tetraacyldisaccharide-1,4'- bisphosphate precursor of lipid A. Is strictly monofunctional, i.e. is capable of adding only a single Kdo residue to the acceptor lipid. From Haemophilus influenzae (strain ATCC 51907 / DSM 11121 / KW20 / Rd).
   6137..6252    +  ncRNA          5S rRNA: Accession: RF00001 - 5S ribosomal RNA
   6256..6342    +  terminator     rrnB T1 terminator: Escherichia coli rrnB; transcription terminator T1 from the E. coli rrnB gene
   6434..6461    +  terminator     rrnB T2 terminator: transcription terminator T2 from the E. coli rrnB gene
   6480..6571    +  promoter       AmpR promoter: bla
   6572..6691    +  CDS            AmpR (fragment): β-lactamase; bla; confers resistance to ampicillin, carbenicillin, and related antibiotics
>Addgene plasmid #36282 | pHEH-3 | depositor full sequence | sequence record 45426 | pHEH-3 sequence 6691 bps
GCAAACTATTAACTGGCGAACTACTTACTCTAGCTTCCCGGCAACAATTAATAGACTGGATGGAGGCGGA
TAAAGTTGCAGGACCACTTCTGCGCTCGGCCCTTCCGGCTGGCTGGTTTATTGCTGATAAATCTGGAGCC
GGTGAGCGTGGGTCTCGCGGTATCATTGCAGCACTGGGGCCAGATGGTAAGCCCTCCCGTATCGTAGTTA
TCTACACGACGGGGAGTCAGGCAACTATGGATGAACGAAATAGACAGATCGCTGAGATAGGTGCCTCACT
GATTAAGCATTGGTAACTGTCAGACCAAGTTTACTCATATATACTTTAGATTGATT
[125 nt withheld, positions 337-461]
C
[141 nt withheld, positions 463-603]
CCTTTGACGTTGGAGTCCACGTTCTTTAATAGTGGACTCTTGTTCCAAACTTGAACAACACTCAACCCTA
TCTCGGGCTATTCTTTTGATTTATAAGGGATTTTGCCGATTTCGGCCTATTGGTTAAAAAATGAGCTGAT
TTAACAAAAATTTAACGCGAATTTTAACAAAATATTAACGTTTACAATTTAAAAGGATCTAGGTGAAGAT
CCTTTTTGATAATCTCATGACCAAAATCCCTTAACGTGAGTTTTCGTTCCACTGAGCGTCAGACCCCGTA
GAAAAGATCAAAGGATCTTCTTGAGATCCTTTTTTTCTGCGCGTAATCTGCTGCTTGCAAACAAAAAAAC
CACCGCTACCAGCGGTGGTTTGTTTGCCGGATCAAGAGCTACCAACTCTTTTTCCGAAGGTAACTGGCTT
CAGCAGAGCGCAGATACCAAATACTGTCCTTCTAGTGTAGCCGTAGTTAGGCCACCACTTCAAGAACTCT
GTAGCACCGCCTACATACCTCGCTCTGCTAATCCTGTTACCAGTCAGGCATTTGAGAAGCACACGGTCAC
ACTGCTTCCGGTAGTCAATAAACCGGTAAACCAGCAATAGACATAAGCGGCTATTTAACGACCCTGCCCT
GAACCGACGACCGGGTCGAATTTGCTTTCGAATTTCTGCCATTCATCCGCTTATTATCACTTATTCAGGC
GTAGCACCAGGCGTTTAAGGGCACCAATAACTGCCTTAAAAAAATTACGCCCCGCCCTGCCACTCATCGC
AGTACTGTTGTAATTCATTAAGCATTCTGCCGACATGGAAGCCATCACAGACGGCATGATGAACCTGAAT
CGCCAGCGGCATCAGCACCTTGTCGCCTTGCGTATAATATTTGCCCATGGTGAAAACGGGGGCGAAGAAG
TTGTCCATATTGGCCACGTTTAAATCAAAACTGGTGAAACTCACCCAGGGATTGGCTGAGACGAAAAACA
TATTCTCAATAAACCCTTTAGGGAAATAGGCCAGGTTTTCACCGTAACACGCCACATCTTGCGAATATAT
GTGTAGAAACTGCCGGAAATCGTCGTGGTATTCACTCCAGAGCGATGAAAACGTTTCAGTTTGCTCATGG
AAAACGGTGTAACAAGGGTGAACACTATCCCATATCACCAGCTCACCGTCTTTCATTGCCATACGGAATT
CCGGATGAGCATTCATCAGGCGGGCAAGAATGTGAATAAAGGCCGGATAAAACTTGTGCTTATTTTTCTT
TACGGTCTTTAAAAAGGCCGTAATATCCAGCTGAACGGTCTGGTTATAGGTACATTGAGCAACTGACTGA
AATGCCTCAAAATGTTCTTTACGATGCCATTGGGATATATCAACGGTGGTATATCCAGTGATTTTTTTCT
CCATTTTAGCTTCCTTAGCTCCTGAAAATCTCGATAACTCAAAAAATACGCCCGGTAGTGATCTTATTTC
ATTATGGTGAAAGTTGGAACCTCTTACGTGCCGATCAACGTCTCATTTTCGCCAAAAGTTGGCCCAGGGC
TTCCCGGTATCAACAGGGACACCAGGATTTATTTATTCTGCGAAGTGATCTTCCGTCACAGGTATTTATT
CGGCGCAAAGTGCGTCGGGTGATGCTGCCAACTTACTGATTTAGTGTATGATGGTGTTTTTGAGGTGCTC
CAGTGGCTTCTGTTTCTATCAGCTGTCCCTCCTGTTCAGCTACTGACGGGGTGGTGCGTAACGGCAAAAG
CACCGCCGGACATCAGCGCTAGCGGAGTGTATACTGGCTTACTATGTTGGCACTGATGAGGGTGTCAGTG
AAGTGCTTCATGTGGCAGGAGAAAAAAGGCTGCACCGGTGCGTCAGCAGAATATGTGATACAGGATATAT
TCCGCTTCCTCGCTCACTGACTCGCTACGCTCGGTCGTTCGACTGCGGCGAGCGGAAATGGCTTACGAAC
GGGGCGGAGATTTCCTGGAAGATGCCAGGAAGATACTTAACAGGGAAGTGAGAGGGCCGCGGCAAAGCCG
TTTTTCCATAGGCTCCGCCCCCCTGACAAGCATCACGAAATCTGACGCTCAAATCAGTGGTGGCGAAACC
CGACAGGACTATAAAGATACCAGGCGTTTCCCCCTGGCGGCTCCCTCGTGCGCTCTCCTGTTCCTGCCTT
TCGGTTTACCGGTGTCATTCCGCTGTTATGGCCGCGTTTGTCTCATTCCACGCCTGACACTCAGTTCCGG
GTAGGCAGTTCGCTCCAAGCTGGACTGTATGCACGAACCCCCCGTTCAGTCCGACCGCTGCGCCTTATCC
GGTAACTATCGTCTTGAGTCCAACCCGGAAAGACATGCAAAAGCACCACTGGCAGCAGCCACTGGTAATT
GATTTAGAGGAGTTAGTCTTGAAGTCATGCGCCGGTTAAGGCTAAACTGAAAGGACAAGTTTTGGTGACT
GCGCTCCTCCAAGCCAGTTACCTCGGTTCAAAGAGTTGGTAGCTCAGAGAACCTTCGAAAAACCGCCCTG
CAAGGCGGTTTTTTCGTTTTCAGAGCAAGAGATTACGCGCAGACCAAAACGATCTCAAGAAGATCATCTT
ATTAATCAGATAAAATATTTGCTCATGAGCCCGAAGTGGCGAGCCCGATCTTCCCCATCGGTGATGTCGG
CGATATAGGCGCCAGCAACCGCACCTGTGGCGCCGGTGATGCCGGCCACGATGCGTCCGGCGTAGAGGAT
CTGCTCATGTTTGACAGCTTATCATCGATGCATAATGTGCCTGTCAAATGGACGAAGCAGGGATTCTGCA
AACCCTATGCTACTCCGTCAAGCCGTCAATTGTCTGATTCGTTACCAATTATGACAACTTGACGGCTACA
TCATTCACTTTTTCTTCACAACCGGCACGGAACTCGCTCGGGCTGGCCCCGGTGCATTTTTTAAATACCC
GCGAGAAATAGAGTTGATCGTCAAAACCAACATTGCGACCGACGGTGGCGATAGGCATCCGGGTGGTGCT
CAAAAGCAGCTTCGCCTGGCTGATACGTTGGTCCTCGCGCCAGCTTAAGACGCTAATCCCTAACTGCTGG
CGGAAAAGATGTGACAGACGCGACGGCGACAAGCAAACATGCTGTGCGACGCTGGCGATATCAAAATTGC
TGTCTGCCAGGTGATCGCTGATGTACTGACAAGCCTCGCGTACCCGATTATCCATCGGTGGATGGAGCGA
CTCGTTAATCGCTTCCATGCGCCGCAGTAACAATTGCTCAAGCAGATTTATCGCCAGCAGCTCCGAATAG
CGCCCTTCCCCTTGCCCGGCGTTAATGATTTGCCCAAACAGGTCGCTGAAATGCGGCTGGTGCGCTTCAT
CCGGGCGAAAGAACCCCGTATTGGCAAATATTGACGGCCAGTTAAGCCATTCATGCCAGTAGGCGCGCGG
ACGAAAGTAAACCCACTGGTGATACCATTCGCGAGCCTCCGGATGACGACCGTAGTGATGAATCTCTCCT
GGCGGGAACAGCAAAATATCACCCGGTCGGCAAACAAATTCTCGTCCCTGATTTTTCACCACCCCCTGAC
CGCGAATGGTGAGATTGAGAATATAACCTTTCATTCCCAGCGGTCGGTCGATAAAAAAATCGAGATAACC
GTTGGCCTCAATCGGCGTTAAACCCGCCACCAGATGGGCATTAAACGAGTATCCCGGCAGCAGGGGATCA
TTTTGCGCTTCAGCCATACTTTTCATACTCCCGCCATTCAGAGAAGAAACCAATTGTCCATATTGCATCA
GACATTGCCGTCACTGCGTCTTTTACTGGCTCTTCTCGCTAACCAAACCGGTAACCCCGCTTATTAAAAG
CATTCTGTAACAAAGCGGGACCAAAGCCATGACAAAAACGCGTAACAAAAGTGTCTATAATCACGGCAGA
AAAGTCCACATTGATTATTTGCACGGCGTCACACTTTGCTATGCCATAGCATTTTTATCCATAAGATTAG
CGGATCCTACCTGACGCTTTTTATCGCAACTCTCTACTGTTTCTCCATACCCGTTTTTTTGGGCTAGCGA
ATTCGAGCTCGGTACCCGGGGATCCGCTAGCGAATTCGAGCTCGGTACCCGGGGATCCTCTAGAAATAAT
TTTGTTTAACTTTAAGAAGGAGATATACATATGTGGCGTTTTTTTTATACCAGCTTGCTTTTAATTTGCC
AGCCGTTGATATTGTGTTTTATTGGCTTGCTCAGTGTTAAATCTCCACGTTATCGTCAGCGTTTGGCTGA
ACGTTATGGTTTTTATGGCAATGCGTCTTGCCCACCACCACAAGGGATCTTTATCCACGCAGCCTCCGTA
GGGGAAGTGATTGCTGCGACACCGCTGGTTCGTCAATTGCAACAAGATTATCCACATTTATCCATTACTT
TTACGACTTTTACGCCCACAGGTTCAGAGCGCGTCAAAGCCACTTTTGGAGATAGTGTTTTTCATTATTA
TCTCCCCCTTGATTTACCTTTTTCGATCCATCGTTTTATTAATTTTGTACAACCTAAATTATGTATCGTG
ATGGAAACAGAACTTTGGCCTAATCTTATTGCGGCGCTACATAAACGTAAAATTCCGCTGGTTATCGCTA
ATGCACGTTTATCTGCGCGTTCTGCGCATCGTTACGGAAAAATAAAAGCGCACTTACAAACAATGTGGTC
ACAAATTAGCTTGATTGCAGCGCAGGATAACATTAGTGGAAAACGCTATGCCACTTTGGGCTATCCAAAG
GAAAAATTGAATATCACGGGCAATATTAAATATGATCTCAATACGAATGATGAACTATTACGTAAAATTG
ATTCATTGCGCACCCTTTGGAAACAAGATCGCCCAATATGGATTGCTGCCAGCACGCATAATGGAGAAGA
TGAAATCATTTTAAAATCTCACCGCGCTTTGTTAGCAAAATACCCAAATTTATTGTTATTGCTCGTTCCT
CGCCATCCAGAGCGTTTTAATGTGGTGGCTGATTTACTTAAAAAGGAAAAATTTCAATTTATTCGTCGCT
CCACAAATGAATTACCAAATGAAAATACCCAAGTGATTTTGGGCGATAGTATGGGCGAATTGATGTTGAT
GTATGGCATTTCCGATATTGCTTTTGTGGGTGGAAGCCTTGTGAAACACGGGGGGCATAATCCTTTAGAA
CCTCTTGCATTTAAAATGCCAGTGATTACTGGCAAGCATACTTTCAATTTTCCCGAGATATTTCGAATGC
TGGTAGAAGTGCAAGGTGTGTTGGAAGTTAATTCAACCGCAGATGCCTTAGAACGCGCCGTAGAAGCCTT
ATTAAACTCAAAAGAATCCCGCGAACGTTTAGGTAATGCTGGCTATGAAGTGCTGATGGAAAACCGAGGG
GCATTACAGCGTTTGTTAGATTTATTAAAACCTTATTTGGAGCGCAATGTATGAAAGCTTGGCTGTTTTG
GCGGATGAGAGAAGATTTTCAGCCTGATACAGATTAAATCAGAACGCAGAAGCGGTCTGATAAAACAGAA
TTTGCCTGGCGGCAGTAGCGCGGTGGTCCCACCTGACCCCATGCCGAACTCAGAAGTGAAACGCCGTAGC
GCCGATGGTAGTGTGGGGTCTCCCCATGCGAGAGTAGGGAACTGCCAGGCATCAAATAAAACGAAAGGCT
CAGTCGAAAGACTGGGCCTTTCGTTTTATCTGTTGTTTGTCGGTGAACGCTCTCCTGAGTAGGACAAATC
CGCCGGGAGCGGATTTGAACGTTGCGAAGCAACGGCCCGGAGGGTGGCGGGCAGGACGCCCGCCATAAAC
TGCCAGGCATCAAATTAAGCAGAAGGCCATCCTGACGGATGGCCTTTTTGCGTTTCTACAAACTCTTTTG
TTTATTTTTCTAAATACATTCAAATATGTATCCGCTCATGAGACAATAACCCTGATAAATGCTTCAATAA
TATTGAAAAAGGAAGAGTATGAGTATTCAACATTTCCGTGTCGCCCTTATTCCCTTTTTTGCGGCATTTT
GCCTTCCTGTTTTTGCTCACCCAGAAACGCTGGTGAAAGTAAAAGATGCTGAAGATCAGTTGGGTGCA
