>Addgene plasmid #36282 | pHEH-3 | addgene partial sequence | sequence record 47483 | pBAD-Fwd
TCGGTACCCGGGGATCCTCTAGAAATAATTTTGTTTAACTTTAAGAAGGAGATATACATATGTGGCGTTT
TTTTTATACCAGCTTGCTTTTAATTTGCCAGCCGTTGATATTGTGTTTTATTGGCTTGCTCAGTGTTAAA
TCTCCACGTTATCGTCAGCGTTTGGCTGAACGTTATGGTTTTTATGGCAATGCGTCTTGCCCACCACCAC
AAGGGATCTTTATCCACGCAGCCTCCGTAGGGGAAGTGATTGCTGCGACACCGCTGGTTCGTCAATTGCA
ACAAGATTATCCACATTTATCCATTACTTTTACGACTTTTACGCCCACAGGTTCAGAGCGCGTCAAAGCC
ACTTTTGGAGATAGTGTTTTTCATTATTATCTCCCCCTTGATTTACCTTTTTCGATCCATCGTTTTATTA
ATTTTGTACAACCTAAATTATGTATCGTGATGGAAACAGAACTTTGGCCTAATCTTATTGCGGCGCTACA
TAAACGTAAAATTCCGCTGGTTATCGCTAATGCACGTTTATCTGCGCGTTCTGCGCATCGTTACGGAAAA
ATAAAAGCGCACTTACAAACAATGTGGTCACAAATTAGCTTGATTGCAGCGCAGGATAACATTAGTGGAA
AACGCTATGCCACTTTGGGCTATCCAAAGGA
